Addgene plasmid #214376: pMK446 (BSD-P2A-BromoTag-mClover)
Depositing lab: Masato Kanemaki. Publication: Combination of AID2 and BromoTag expands the utility of degron-based protein knockdowns. Hatoyama Y, Islam M, Bond AG, Hayashi KI, Ciulli A, Kanemaki MT. EMBO Rep. 2024 Sep;25(9):4062-4077. doi: 10.1038/s44319-024-00224-4. Epub 2024 Aug 23. PubMed 39179892.
Backbone
  Vector backbone: pBluescript
  Vector type: Mammalian Expression, CRISPR
  Selectable markers: Blasticidin
Growth in bacteria
  Bacterial resistance: Ampicillin, 100 μg/mL
  Growth temperature: 37°C
  Growth strain: DH5alpha
  Copy number: High Copy
Gene/Insert
  Gene/Insert name: BSD-P2A-BromoTag-mClover
  Species: H. sapiens (human), M. musculus (mouse)
Terms and licenses: Academic/Nonprofit Terms; Industry Terms: Not Available to Industry
How to cite: pMK446 (BSD-P2A-BromoTag-mClover) was a gift from Masato Kanemaki (Addgene plasmid # 214376 ; http://n2t.net/addgene:214376 ; RRID:Addgene_214376)
