[The description below was written by a language model from this plasmid's Addgene catalogue record and pLannotate feature annotations shown in this document.]
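Description:
pMK446 (BSD-P2A-BromoTag-mClover) is a pBluescript-based plasmid catalogued under mammalian expression and CRISPR. It is propagated in E. coli at high copy through a ColE1/pUC-type origin and selected with ampicillin via the AmpR (β-lactamase) gene and its own promoter. The backbone also retains the usual pBluescript elements: an f1 phage origin, flanking T7 and T3 promoters, remnants of the multiple cloning site, and the lac promoter/operator with a lacZα fragment.

The payload sits between the two MCS remnants and reads as a single cassette. A blasticidin S deaminase (BSD) coding sequence comes first, followed by a gap in the annotation that matches the P2A self-cleaving peptide named in the insert. Next is a bromodomain-derived segment, which the automated annotation assigns to human BRD3 and which corresponds to the BromoTag degron, and this is fused to the green/yellow fluorescent protein Clover (mClover). No mammalian promoter, polyadenylation signal or homology arms are annotated. Together with the CRISPR classification, this suggests the plasmid is a promoterless tagging cassette used as a donor template. Gene-specific homology arms would be added so that the cassette is knocked in at the start of an endogenous coding sequence, although the record does not state this explicitly.

In that arrangement the host promoter would drive blasticidin resistance for selecting edited cells, and P2A would release the marker from a BromoTag-mClover fusion to the target protein. The fusion could then be followed by fluorescence and depleted on demand with a BromoTag-directed degrader compound. This fits the associated publication on combining AID2 and BromoTag degron knockdowns in human and mouse cells.
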