Features (pLannotate 1.2.2; 16 found; start..end, strand, type, name):
      4..362     +  rep_origin     f1 ori (sequence partly withheld): f1 bacteriophage origin of replication; arrow indicates direction of (+) strand synthesis
    464..619     -  CDS            lacZα (fragment): LacZα fragment of β-galactosidase; lacZ fragment
    627..645     +  promoter       T7 promoter: promoter for bacteriophage T7 RNA polymerase
    654..702     -  misc_feature   MCS (fragment): pBluescript multiple cloning site
    708..1104    +  CDS            BSD (fragment): blasticidin S deaminase; Aspergillus terreus BSD; confers resistance to blasticidin
   1182..1610    +  CDS            BRD3 (fragment): BRD3_HUMAN - Also known as KIAA0043, RING3L. Experimental evidence at protein level: Swiss-Prot protein existence level 1. Chromatin reader that recognizes and binds hyperacetylated chromatin and plays a role in the regulation of transcription, probably by chromatin remodeling and interaction with transcription factors (PubMed:18406326, PubMed:27105114). Regulates transcription by promoting the binding of the transcription factor GATA1 to its targets (By similarity). From Homo sapiens (Human).
   1590..2306    +  CDS            Clover: Clover is a basic (constitutively fluorescent) green/yellow fluorescent protein published in 2012, derived from Aequorea victoria. It is reported to be a rapidly-maturing weak dimer with high acid sensitivity.
   2325..2366    -  misc_feature   MCS (fragment): pBluescript multiple cloning site
   2379..2397    -  promoter       T3 promoter: promoter for bacteriophage T3 RNA polymerase
   2442..2458    -  protein_bind   lac operator: The lac repressor binds to the lac operator to inhibit transcription in E. coli. This inhibition can be relieved by adding lactose or isopropyl-β-D-thiogalactopyranoside (IPTG). lac repressor encoded by lacI
   2466..2496    -  promoter       lac promoter: promoter for the E. coli lac operon
   2511..2532    -  protein_bind   CAP binding site: CAP binding activates transcription in the presence of cAMP. E. coli catabolite activator protein
   2545..2637    -  CDS            lacI (fragment): lac repressor; lacI; The lac repressor binds to the lac operator to inhibit transcription in E. coli. This inhibition can be relieved by adding lactose or isopropyl-β-D-thiogalactopyranoside (IPTG).
   2820..3408    -  rep_origin     ori: high-copy-number ColE1/pMB1/pBR322/pUC origin of replication
   3579..4439    -  CDS            AmpR: β-lactamase; bla; confers resistance to ampicillin, carbenicillin, and related antibiotics
   4440..4544    -  promoter       AmpR promoter: bla
>Addgene plasmid #214376 | pMK446 (BSD-P2A-BromoTag-mClover) | addgene full sequence | sequence record 426337 | Addgene NGS Result
CTG
[124 nt withheld, positions 4-127]
C
[91 nt withheld, positions 129-219]
A
[49 nt withheld, positions 221-269]
CCTTTGACGTTGGAGTCCACGTTCTTT
[37 nt withheld, positions 297-333]
ACCCTATCTCGGTCTATTCTTTTGATTTATAAGGGATTTTGCCGATTTCGGCCTATTGGTTAAAAAAATG
AGCTGATTTAACAAAAATTTAACGCGAATTTTAACAAAATATTAACGCTTACAATTTCCATTCGCCATTC
AGGCTGCGCAACTGTTGGGAAGGGCGATCGGTGCGGGCCTCTTCGCTATTACGCCAGCTGGCGAAAGGGG
GATGTGCTGCAAGGCGATTAAGTTGGGTAACGCCAGGGTTTTCCCAGTCACGACGTTGTAAAACGACGGC
CAGTGAGCGCGCGTAATACGACTCACTATAGGGCGAATTGGGTACCGGGCCCCCCCTCGAGGTCGACGGT
ATCGATAAGCTTGATATCGCCACCATGGCCAAGCCTTTGTCTCAAGAAGAATCCACCCTCATTGAAAGAG
CAACGGCTACAATCAACAGCATCCCCATCTCTGAAGACTACAGCGTCGCCAGCGCAGCTCTCTCTAGCGA
CGGCCGCATCTTCACTGGTGTCAATGTATATCATTTTACTGGGGGACCTTGTGCAGAACTCGTGGTGCTG
GGCACTGCTGCTGCTGCGGCAGCTGGCAACCTGACTTGTATCGTCGCGATCGGAAATGAGAACAGGGGCA
TCTTGAGCCCCTGCGGACGGTGCCGACAGGTGCTTCTCGATCTGCATCCTGGGATCAAAGCCATAGTGAA
GGACAGTGATGGACAGCCGACGGCAGTTGGGATTCGTGAATTGCTGCCCTCTGGTTATGTGTGGGAGGGC
TCAGGAAGCGGAGCTACTAACTTCAGCCTGCTGAAGCAGGCTGGAGACGTGGAGGAGAACCCTGGACCTA
GATCTGTGAAGGACGTGCCCGACTCTCAGCAGCACCCAGCACCAGAGAAGAGCAGCAAGGTCTCGGAGCA
GCTCAAGTGCTGCAGCGGCATCCTCAAGGAGATGTTTGCCAAGAAGCACGCCGCCTACGCCTGGCCCTTC
TACAAGCCTGTGGACGTGGAGGCACTGGGCGCCCACGACTACTGTGACATCATCAAGCACCCCATGGACA
TGAGCACAATCAAGTCTAAACTGGAGGCCCGTGAGTACCGTGATGCTCAGGAGTTTGGTGCTGACGTCCG
ATTGATGTTCTCCAACTGCTATAAGTACAACCCTCCTGACCATGAGGTGGTGGCCATGGCCCGCAAGCTC
CAGGATGTGTTCGAAATGCGCTTTGCCAAGATGCCGGACGAGGGCGGAGGCGGAGGTGGCGCTAGCATGG
TGAGCAAGGGCGAGGAGCTGTTCACCGGGGTGGTGCCCATCCTGGTCGAGCTGGACGGCGACGTAAACGG
CCACAAGTTCAGCGTCCGCGGCGAGGGCGAGGGCGATGCCACCAACGGCAAGCTGACCCTGAAGTTCATC
TGCACCACCGGCAAGCTGCCCGTGCCCTGGCCCACCCTCGTGACCACCTTCGGCTACGGCGTGGCCTGCT
TCAGCCGCTACCCCGACCACATGAAGCAGCACGACTTCTTCAAGTCCGCCATGCCCGAAGGCTACGTCCA
GGAGCGCACCATCTCTTTCAAGGACGACGGTACCTACAAGACCCGCGCCGAGGTGAAGTTCGAGGGCGAC
ACCCTGGTGAACCGCATCGAGCTGAAGGGCATCGACTTCAAGGAGGACGGCAACATCCTGGGGCACAAGC
TGGAGTACAACTTCAACAGCCACAACGTCTATATCACGGCCGACAAGCAGAAGAACGGCATCAAGGCTAA
CTTCAAGATCCGCCACAACGTTGAGGACGGCAGCGTGCAGCTCGCCGACCACTACCAGCAGAACACCCCC
ATCGGCGACGGCCCCGTGCTGCTGCCCGACAACCACTACCTGAGCCATCAGTCCAAGCTGAGCAAAGACC
CCAACGAGAAGCGCGATCACATGGTCCTGCTGGAGTTCGTGACCGCCGCCGGGATTACACATGGCATGGA
CGAGCTGTACAAGGGCGCTGGTGCAGGCGCCGGATCCACTAGTTCTAGAGCGGCCGCCACCGCGGTGGAG
CTCCAGCTTTTGTTCCCTTTAGTGAGGGTTAATTGCGCGCTTGGCGTAATCATGGTCATAGCTGTTTCCT
GTGTGAAATTGTTATCCGCTCACAATTCCACACAACATACGAGCCGGAAGCATAAAGTGTAAAGCCTGGG
GTGCCTAATGAGTGAGCTAACTCACATTAATTGCGTTGCGCTCACTGCCCGCTTTCCAGTCGGGAAACCT
GTCGTGCCAGCTGCATTAATGAATCGGCCAACGCGCGGGGAGAGGCGGTTTGCGTATTGGGCGCTCTTCC
GCTTCCTCGCTCACTGACTCGCTGCGCTCGGTCGTTCGGCTGCGGCGAGCGGTATCAGCTCACTCAAAGG
CGGTAATACGGTTATCCACAGAATCAGGGGATAACGCAGGAAAGAACATGTGAGCAAAAGGCCAGCAAAA
GGCCAGGAACCGTAAAAAGGCCGCGTTGCTGGCGTTTTTCCATAGGCTCCGCCCCCCTGACGAGCATCAC
AAAAATCGACGCTCAAGTCAGAGGTGGCGAAACCCGACAGGACTATAAAGATACCAGGCGTTTCCCCCTG
GAAGCTCCCTCGTGCGCTCTCCTGTTCCGACCCTGCCGCTTACCGGATACCTGTCCGCCTTTCTCCCTTC
GGGAAGCGTGGCGCTTTCTCATAGCTCACGCTGTAGGTATCTCAGTTCGGTGTAGGTCGTTCGCTCCAAG
CTGGGCTGTGTGCACGAACCCCCCGTTCAGCCCGACCGCTGCGCCTTATCCGGTAACTATCGTCTTGAGT
CCAACCCGGTAAGACACGACTTATCGCCACTGGCAGCAGCCACTGGTAACAGGATTAGCAGAGCGAGGTA
TGTAGGCGGTGCTACAGAGTTCTTGAAGTGGTGGCCTAACTACGGCTACACTAGAAGAACAGTATTTGGT
ATCTGCGCTCTGCTGAAGCCAGTTACCTTCGGAAAAAGAGTTGGTAGCTCTTGATCCGGCAAACAAACCA
CCGCTGGTAGCGGTGGTTTTTTTGTTTGCAAGCAGCAGATTACGCGCAGAAAAAAAGGATCTCAAGAAGA
TCCTTTGATCTTTTCTACGGGGTCTGACGCTCAGTGGAACGAAAACTCACGTTAAGGGATTTTGGTCATG
AGATTATCAAAAAGGATCTTCACCTAGATCCTTTTAAATTAAAAATGAAGTTTTAAATCAATCTAAAGTA
TATATGAGTAAACTTGGTCTGACAGTTACCAATGCTTAATCAGTGAGGCACCTATCTCAGCGATCTGTCT
ATTTCGTTCATCCATAGTTGCCTGACTCCCCGTCGTGTAGATAACTACGATACGGGAGGGCTTACCATCT
GGCCCCAGTGCTGCAATGATACCGCGAGACCCACGCTCACCGGCTCCAGATTTATCAGCAATAAACCAGC
CAGCCGGAAGGGCCGAGCGCAGAAGTGGTCCTGCAACTTTATCCGCCTCCATCCAGTCTATTAATTGTTG
CCGGGAAGCTAGAGTAAGTAGTTCGCCAGTTAATAGTTTGCGCAACGTTGTTGCCATTGCTACAGGCATC
GTGGTGTCACGCTCGTCGTTTGGTATGGCTTCATTCAGCTCCGGTTCCCAACGATCAAGGCGAGTTACAT
GATCCCCCATGTTGTGCAAAAAAGCGGTTAGCTCCTTCGGTCCTCCGATCGTTGTCAGAAGTAAGTTGGC
CGCAGTGTTATCACTCATGGTTATGGCAGCACTGCATAATTCTCTTACTGTCATGCCATCCGTAAGATGC
TTTTCTGTGACTGGTGAGTACTCAACCAAGTCATTCTGAGAATAGTGTATGCGGCGACCGAGTTGCTCTT
GCCCGGCGTCAATACGGGATAATACCGCGCCACATAGCAGAACTTTAAAAGTGCTCATCATTGGAAAACG
TTCTTCGGGGCGAAAACTCTCAAGGATCTTACCGCTGTTGAGATCCAGTTCGATGTAACCCACTCGTGCA
CCCAACTGATCTTCAGCATCTTTTACTTTCACCAGCGTTTCTGGGTGAGCAAAAACAGGAAGGCAAAATG
CCGCAAAAAAGGGAATAAGGGCGACACGGAAATGTTGAATACTCATACTCTTCCTTTTTCAATATTATTG
AAGCATTTATCAGGGTTATTGTCTCATGAGCGGATACATATTTGAATGTATTTAGAAAAATAAACAAATA
GGGGTTCCGCGCACATTTCCCCGAAAAGTGCCAC
